>Addgene plasmid #124237 | pTol1-UAS:ChR2(H134R)-tdTomato | addgene full sequence | sequence record 242259 | Addgene NGS Result
GCGCCCAATACGCAAACCGCCTCTCCCCGCGCGTTGGCCGATTCATTAATGCAGCTGGCACGACAGGTTT
CCCGACTGGAAAGCGGGCAGTGAGCGCAACGCAATTAATGTGAGTTAGCTCACTCATTAGGCACCCCAGG
CTTTACACTTTATGCTTCCGGCTCGTATGTTGTGTGGAATTGTGAGCGGATAACAATTTCACACAGGAAA
CAGCTATGACCATGATTACGCCAAGCTTGCATGGTCCCTTTAGCCAGTAGCGGTTCTAGGCACGGGCCGT
CCGGGCGGTGGCCTGGGGCGGAAAACTGAAGGGGGGCGGCACCGGCGGCTCAGCCCTTGTAATATATTAT
ATGCACCACTATTGGTTTACTTATGTCACAGTTTGTAAGTTTGTAACAGCCTGAACCTGGATCAGCTTAG
GCCTCCAAGGCGGAGTACTGTCCTCCGGGCTGGCGGAGTACTGTCCTCCGGCAAGGTCGGAGTACTGTCC
TCCGACACTAGAGGTCGGAGTACTGTCCTCCGACGCAAGGCGGAGTACTGTCCTCCGGGCTGCGGAGTAC
TGTCCTCCGGCAAGGTCGGAGTACTGTCCTCCGACACTAGAGGTCGGAGTACTGTCCTCCGACGCAAGGT
CGGAGTACTGTCCTCCGACACTAGAGGTCGGAGTACTGTCCTCCGACGCAAGGTCGGAGTACTGTCCTCC
GACACTAGAGGTCGGAGTACTGTCCTCCGACGCAAGGCGGAGTACTGTCCTCCGGGCTGGCGGAGTACTG
TCCTCCGGCAAGGGTCGACTCTAGAGGGTATATAATGGATCCCATCGCGTCTCAGCCTCACTTTGAGCTC
CTCCACACGAATTCGATACTAAGGATCCTTGTTTGTGAGTATGATGTTAAATATAAGCAATCGACGTTTG
TTTTGTCGTTTGTTAAATCTAGCAATGTTTTATTTCAATTAAAGTGTTAACCGGTTCATTTAAAGGTGTA
TTTCTGAATGAGCTAACGTATTAGCTTTTAACGCTAGCCGGACTGTTTGGTTTTGAGGATCAATAAACCA
ACGTTTTTTTCTGATTTATTTTGCTTTAAAATATAAAGGTATAATTCGTCGTCGAGAATTTTGGGTTTTG
TTCGAGTTTAGAAATTTGGCGGCGTTTTTTTGTACCGCGAAACAGGGCGGTGGTTCGGTGAGCTTCTCAA
TTCATCTGCTTGACAAACGGTTTTCGGCAACTGTAAATGCGCTATGATGCTTTTATTCTTTTCAGCGTGT
AACTTTGTTAAATATAATTGACTTTCCGACTATCGACGTTCGTTTCATCTCCGTGTTATTGTTTAATGGC
CATTTTCTGTGGTAAACTGTCGCCATTTTGTTTTCAGTCGTCCGTTTGTTCCGCCCTTACTCACAGCTGT
GTCAGCATTAGTGATGACTGTTCTCACCTGGCCTGTTTGCTTTCATTATTGATGAAGAGCTTTCTAGAGA
ATTCTGAAGCTCGTCTTTGTCCTGAATTCATCTGTATTCATTTAAAAAAAAAAATTAACCTTAATTTTTT
TTTCTTCTCAGCGTAAAGCCACCATGGACTATGGCGGCGCTTTGTCTGCCGTCGGACGCGAACTTTTGTT
CGTTACTAATCCTGTGGTGGTGAACGGGTCCGTCCTGGTCCCTGAGGATCAATGTTACTGTGCCGGATGG
ATTGAATCTCGCGGCACGAACGGCGCTCAGACCGCGTCAAATGTCCTGCAGTGGCTTGCAGCAGGATTCA
GCATTTTGCTGCTGATGTTCTATGCCTACCAAACCTGGAAATCTACATGCGGCTGGGAGGAGATCTATGT
GTGCGCCATTGAAATGGTTAAGGTGATTCTCGAGTTCTTTTTTGAGTTTAAGAATCCCTCTATGCTCTAC
CTTGCCACAGGACACCGGGTGCAGTGGCTGCGCTATGCAGAGTGGCTGCTCACTTGTCCTGTCATCCTTA
TCAGACTGAGCAACCTCACCGGCCTGAGCAACGACTACAGCAGGAGAACCATGGGACTCCTTGTCTCAGA
CATCGGGACTATCGTGTGGGGGGCTACCAGCGCCATGGCAACCGGCTATGTTAAAGTCATCTTCTTTTGT
CTTGGATTGTGCTATGGCGCGAACACATTTTTTCACGCCGCCAAAGCATATATCGAGGGTTATCATACTG
TGCCAAAGGGTCGGTGCCGCCAGGTCGTGACCGGCATGGCATGGCTGTTTTTCGTGAGCTGGGGTATGTT
CCCAATTCTCTTCATTTTGGGGCCCGAAGGTTTTGGCGTCCTGAGCGTCTATGGCTCCACCGTAGGTCAC
ACGATTATTGATCTGATGAGTAAAAATTGTTGGGGGTTGTTGGGACACTACCTGCGCGTCCTGATCCACG
AGCACATATTGATTCACGGAGATATCCGCAAAACCACCAAACTGAACATCGGCGGAACGGAGATCGAGGT
CGAGACTCTCGTCGAAGACGAAGCCGAGGCCGGAGCCGTGGCGGCACCGGTAGTAGCAGTGAGTAAGGGC
GAGGAAGTGATCAAAGAGTTCATGCGGTTTAAGGTGAGAATGGAAGGAAGCATGAACGGCCACGAGTTCG
AAATTGAGGGAGAAGGAGAGGGACGGCCCTACGAGGGCACCCAGACAGCCAAGCTGAAAGTGACAAAGGG
CGGGCCTCTGCCATTCGCTTGGGACATCCTGAGCCCACAGTTTATGTACGGCTCCAAGGCCTATGTGAAA
CATCCAGCTGACATTCCCGATTATAAGAAACTGAGCTTCCCCGAGGGGTTTAAGTGGGAAAGAGTGATGA
ACTTCGAGGACGGAGGCCTGGTGACTGTGACCCAGGACAGCTCCCTGCAGGATGGGACCCTGATCTACAA
GGTGAAAATGAGAGGGACAAATTTTCCCCCTGATGGACCTGTGATGCAGAAGAAAACTATGGGATGGGAG
GCCTCCACCGAAAGGCTGTATCCACGCGACGGGGTGCTGAAAGGAGAAATCCACCAGGCTCTGAAGCTGA
AAGATGGGGGACATTACCTGGTGGAGTTCAAGACAATCTACATGGCCAAGAAACCTGTGCAGCTGCCAGG
CTACTATTACGTGGACACAAAACTGGATATCACTTCACACAACGAGGACTACACTATTGTGGAGCAGTAT
GAACGGAGCGAGGGGAGACACCATCTGTTCCTGGGCCATGGGACTGGAAGTACCGGCTCAGGGTCTAGTG
GAACCGCCTCAAGCGAGGATAACAATATGGCTGTGATCAAAGAGTTCATGAGGTTTAAGGTGCGCATGGA
GGGCAGCATGAATGGGCACGAATTTGAGATTGAAGGAGAGGGCGAAGGGAGGCCTTACGAGGGCACACAG
ACTGCCAAGCTGAAAGTGACCAAGGGAGGACCACTGCCTTTCGCTTGGGATATCCTGTCTCCTCAGTTTA
TGTACGGAAGTAAGGCCTATGTCAAGCATCCCGCTGACATTCCTGATTACAAGAAACTGTCTTTCCCAGA
GGGCTTTAAGTGGGAGAGAGTGATGAATTTTGAAGATGGAGGCCTGGTGACCGTGACACAGGACTCCTCT
CTGCAGGATGGCACTCTGATCTACAAAGTCAAAATGCGCGGCACCAATTTTCCACCCGATGGGCCCGTGA
TGCAGAAGAAAACAATGGGGTGGGAGGCCAGCACTGAACGGCTGTATCCTAGAGACGGAGTGCTGAAGGG
CGAAATCCACCAGGCCCTGAAGCTGAAAGACGGCGGCCACTACCTGGTGGAGTTCAAAACCATCTACATG
GCCAAGAAACCAGTGCAGCTGCCCGGCTATTACTATGTGGACACCAAGCTGGATATCACATCCCACAATG
AAGACTACACCATTGTGGAACAGTATGAGAGGTCTGAAGGACGCCACCATCTGTTTCTGTACGGCATGGA
TGAGCTGTATAAGTAAACATGGAGATCTCGAGACTAGTAATTAAGTCTCAGCCACCGTTAACTGAACATG
TCAAAACCTGTGGAGACTGTTGAGATTTGATGTTCTGAAAAGATAAAGCCTATAAATAAAATGTTGCCCA
AATTTCCTGCCTGATGTTTTTCTTTGTCTTTGCTACATGGCTTTGCTGCTCGGATCGGCTCACTCTGTGT
ATGCCACGTTCACTTTGTACTCTCCTTCTCACGGTAGGTTTATTATTTTTAGATGTGCAGTTAGTTTCTG
TGAAATAACACACCACACACTGATATTGTCTGTGCATTGACTTGGTGAGTGCACATTGTTTTTGATCTTG
ACATATTTATATTTGATTGATCAGGTGAACTGTGTGAATCTAAAGTGCTCCATACAGATGTTCTGCATTG
AAAATATTCTCATTTTATTAGTGGAAGTGAGTGTATGCCAGCGGCCGCGGTACCCTGCAGTCTAGACATT
TCAGTTGACGAAGACAAACAAAGTTCTGTTGTGACTATGGGGGGGGGGGGCGCCTGGGGATGGTCTCGCC
CGGGGAGTAATTCAGGGTAGAACCGCCACTGCCTTTAGCGACATTCACTGGCCGTCGTTTTACAACGTCG
TGACTGGGAAAACCCTGGCGTTACCCAACTTAATCGCCTTGCAGCACATCCCCCTTTCGCCAGCTGGCGT
AATAGCGAAGAGGCCCGCACCGATCGCCCTTCCCAACAGTTGCGCAGCCTGAATGGCGAATGGCGCCTGA
TGCGGTATTTTCTCCTTACGCATCTGTGCGGTATTTCACACCGCATATGGTGCACTCTCAGTACAATCTG
CTCTGATGCCGCATAGTTAAGCCAGCCCCGACACCCGCCAACACCCGCTGACGCGCCCTGACGGGCTTGT
CTGCTCCCGGCATCCGCTTACAGACAAGCTGTGACCGTCTCCGGGAGCTGCATGTGTCAGAGGTTTTCAC
CGTCATCACCGAAACGCGCGAGACGAAAGGGCCTCGTGATACGCCTATTTTTATAGGTTAATGTCATGAT
AATAATGGTTTCTTAGACGTCAGGTGGCACTTTTCGGGGAAATGTGCGCGGAACCCCTATTTGTTTATTT
TTCTAAATACATTCAAATATGTATCCGCTCATGAGACAATAACCCTGATAAATGCTTCAATAATATTGAA
AAAGGAAGAGTATGAGTATTCAACATTTCCGTGTCGCCCTTATTCCCTTTTTTGCGGCATTTTGCCTTCC
TGTTTTTGCTCACCCAGAAACGCTGGTGAAAGTAAAAGATGCTGAAGATCAGTTGGGTGCACGAGTGGGT
TACATCGAACTGGATCTCAACAGCGGTAAGATCCTTGAGAGTTTTCGCCCCGAAGAACGTTTTCCAATGA
TGAGCACTTTTAAAGTTCTGCTATGTGGCGCGGTATTATCCCGTATTGACGCCGGGCAAGAGCAACTCGG
TCGCCGCATACACTATTCTCAGAATGACTTGGTTGAGTACTCACCAGTCACAGAAAAGCATCTTACGGAT
GGCATGACAGTAAGAGAATTATGCAGTGCTGCCATAACCATGAGTGATAACACTGCGGCCAACTTACTTC
TGACAACGATCGGAGGACCGAAGGAGCTAACCGCTTTTTTGCACAACATGGGGGATCATGTAACTCGCCT
TGATCGTTGGGAACCGGAGCTGAATGAAGCCATACCAAACGACGAGCGTGACACCACGATGCCTGTAGCA
ATGGCAACAACGTTGCGCAAACTATTAACTGGCGAACTACTTACTCTAGCTTCCCGGCAACAATTAATAG
ACTGGATGGAGGCGGATAAAGTTGCAGGACCACTTCTGCGCTCGGCCCTTCCGGCTGGCTGGTTTATTGC
TGATAAATCTGGAGCCGGTGAGCGTGGGTCTCGCGGTATCATTGCAGCACTGGGGCCAGATGGTAAGCCC
TCCCGTATCGTAGTTATCTACACGACGGGGAGTCAGGCAACTATGGATGAACGAAATAGACAGATCGCTG
AGATAGGTGCCTCACTGATTAAGCATTGGTAACTGTCAGACCAAGTTTACTCATATATACTTTAGATTGA
TTTAAAACTTCATTTTTAATTTAAAAGGATCTAGGTGAAGATCCTTTTTGATAATCTCATGACCAAAATC
CCTTAACGTGAGTTTTCGTTCCACTGAGCGTCAGACCCCGTAGAAAAGATCAAAGGATCTTCTTGAGATC
CTTTTTTTCTGCGCGTAATCTGCTGCTTGCAAACAAAAAAACCACCGCTACCAGCGGTGGTTTGTTTGCC
GGATCAAGAGCTACCAACTCTTTTTCCGAAGGTAACTGGCTTCAGCAGAGCGCAGATACCAAATACTGTT
CTTCTAGTGTAGCCGTAGTTAGGCCACCACTTCAAGAACTCTGTAGCACCGCCTACATACCTCGCTCTGC
TAATCCTGTTACCAGTGGCTGCTGCCAGTGGCGATAAGTCGTGTCTTACCGGGTTGGACTCAAGACGATA
GTTACCGGATAAGGCGCAGCGGTCGGGCTGAACGGGGGGTTCGTGCACACAGCCCAGCTTGGAGCGAACG
ACCTACACCGAACTGAGATACCTACAGCGTGAGCTATGAGAAAGCGCCACGCTTCCCGAAGGGAGAAAGG
CGGACAGGTATCCGGTAAGCGGCAGGGTCGGAACAGGAGAGCGCACGAGGGAGCTTCCAGGGGGAAACGC
CTGGTATCTTTATAGTCCTGTCGGGTTTCGCCACCTCTGACTTGAGCGTCGATTTTTGTGATGCTCGTCA
GGGGGGCGGAGCCTATGGAAAAACGCCAGCAACGCGGCCTTTTTACGGTTCCTGGCCTTTTGCTGGCCTT
TTGCTCACATGTTCTTTCCTGCGTTATCCCCTGATTCTGTGGATAACCGTATTACCGCCTTTGAGTGAGC
TGATACCGCTCGCCGCAGCCGAACGACCGAGCGCAGCGAGTCAGTGAGCGAGGAAGCGGAAGA
Features (pLannotate 1.2.2; 21 found; start..end, strand, type, name):
      1..93      +  CDS            lacI (fragment): lac repressor; lacI; The lac repressor binds to the lac operator to inhibit transcription in E. coli. This inhibition can be relieved by adding lactose or isopropyl-β-D-thiogalactopyranoside (IPTG).
    106..127     +  protein_bind   CAP binding site: CAP binding activates transcription in the presence of cAMP. E. coli catabolite activator protein
    142..172     +  promoter       lac promoter: promoter for the E. coli lac operon
    180..196     +  protein_bind   lac operator: The lac repressor binds to the lac operator to inhibit transcription in E. coli. This inhibition can be relieved by adding lactose or isopropyl-β-D-thiogalactopyranoside (IPTG). lac repressor encoded by lacI
    478..495     +  protein_bind   5X UAS (fragment): five tandem copies of the "ScaI site" 17-mer CGGAGTACTGTCCTCCG, an upstream activating sequence (UAS) that efficiently binds yeast Gal4 (Webster et al., 1988; Pfeiffer et al., 2010) GAL4
    506..523     +  protein_bind   5X UAS (fragment): five tandem copies of the "ScaI site" 17-mer CGGAGTACTGTCCTCCG, an upstream activating sequence (UAS) that efficiently binds yeast Gal4 (Webster et al., 1988; Pfeiffer et al., 2010) GAL4
    577..594     +  protein_bind   5X UAS (fragment): five tandem copies of the "ScaI site" 17-mer CGGAGTACTGTCCTCCG, an upstream activating sequence (UAS) that efficiently binds yeast Gal4 (Webster et al., 1988; Pfeiffer et al., 2010) GAL4
    605..622     +  protein_bind   5X UAS (fragment): five tandem copies of the "ScaI site" 17-mer CGGAGTACTGTCCTCCG, an upstream activating sequence (UAS) that efficiently binds yeast Gal4 (Webster et al., 1988; Pfeiffer et al., 2010) GAL4
    631..648     +  protein_bind   5X UAS (fragment): five tandem copies of the "ScaI site" 17-mer CGGAGTACTGTCCTCCG, an upstream activating sequence (UAS) that efficiently binds yeast Gal4 (Webster et al., 1988; Pfeiffer et al., 2010) GAL4
    659..676     +  protein_bind   5X UAS (fragment): five tandem copies of the "ScaI site" 17-mer CGGAGTACTGTCCTCCG, an upstream activating sequence (UAS) that efficiently binds yeast Gal4 (Webster et al., 1988; Pfeiffer et al., 2010) GAL4
    685..702     +  protein_bind   5X UAS (fragment): five tandem copies of the "ScaI site" 17-mer CGGAGTACTGTCCTCCG, an upstream activating sequence (UAS) that efficiently binds yeast Gal4 (Webster et al., 1988; Pfeiffer et al., 2010) GAL4
    713..730     +  protein_bind   5X UAS (fragment): five tandem copies of the "ScaI site" 17-mer CGGAGTACTGTCCTCCG, an upstream activating sequence (UAS) that efficiently binds yeast Gal4 (Webster et al., 1988; Pfeiffer et al., 2010) GAL4
    792..809     +  promoter       minP (fragment): minimal TATA-box promoter with low basal activity
   1564..2490    +  CDS            ChR2(H134R): H134R mutant of an N-terminal fragment of channelrhodopsin-2 from the alga Chlamydomonas reinhardtii (Nagel et al., 2005) blue light-activated cation channel
   2509..3933    +  CDS            tdTomato: tdTomato is a basic (constitutively fluorescent) orange fluorescent protein published in 2004, derived from Discosoma sp.. It is reported to be a somewhat slowly-maturing tandem dimer with low acid sensitivity.
   4523..4680    +  CDS            lacZα (fragment): LacZα fragment of β-galactosidase; lacZ fragment
   4686..4785    -  misc_feature   bom (fragment): basis of mobility region from pBR322
   4887..4922    -  CDS            rop (fragment): Rop protein, which maintains plasmids at low copy number; rop
   5017..5121    +  promoter       AmpR promoter: bla
   5122..5982    +  CDS            AmpR: β-lactamase; bla; confers resistance to ampicillin, carbenicillin, and related antibiotics
   6153..6741    +  rep_origin     ori: high-copy-number ColE1/pMB1/pBR322/pUC origin of replication
