[The description below was written by a language model from this plasmid's Addgene catalogue record and pLannotate feature annotations shown in this document.]
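Description:
pTol1-UAS:ChR2(H134R)-tdTomato is a 6.9 kb zebrafish transgenesis plasmid built on the pT1UciMP backbone, in which an expression cassette is flanked by Tol1 transposon arms. It is propagated in E. coli as a high-copy plasmid through a ColE1/pUC-type origin and selected with ampicillin via the β-lactamase gene. The annotated table also picks up residual cloning-vector remnants (lac promoter/operator, and lacI, lacZα, bom and rop fragments) that play no role in the fish. The Tol1 arms, ubiquitin C intron and terminator are described by the depositor but are not called out in the automated annotation.

The payload is the H134R variant of channelrhodopsin-2 from Chlamydomonas reinhardtii, a blue-light-gated cation channel, fused at its C terminus to the red fluorescent protein tdTomato so that expressing cells can be identified and opsin levels gauged. Transcription is driven by a 14xUAS-E1b promoter. The feature table shows a series of Gal4-binding UAS repeats followed by a minimal TATA-box promoter, so expression is low unless Gal4 is present. According to the depositor, a ubiquitin C intron lies in the cassette (consistent with the unannotated gap between the promoter and the opsin coding sequence) and an ocean pout antifreeze protein terminator ends the transcript.

The construct is intended for co-injection with Tol1 (not Tol2) transposase mRNA to generate stable UAS opsin lines, which can then be crossed to Gal4 driver lines for cell-type-specific optogenetic activation of neurons. One depositor comment refers to the opsin as CoChR, but the name, purpose and annotated sequence all indicate ChR2(H134R).
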