Addgene plasmid #124237: pTol1-UAS:ChR2(H134R)-tdTomato
Purpose: Zebrafish Tol1 construct for UAS-mediated expression of the optogenetic opsin ChR2(H134R) fused to the red fluorescent protein tdTomato
Depositing lab: Isaac Bianco. Depositing organization: University College London. Publication: A calibrated optogenetic toolbox of stable zebrafish opsin lines. Antinucci P, Dumitrescu A, Deleuze C, Morley HJ, Leung K, Hagley T, Kubo F, Baier H, Bianco IH, Wyart C. Elife. 2020 Mar 27;9. pii: 54937. doi: 10.7554/eLife.54937. PubMed 32216873.
Backbone
  Vector backbone: pT1UciMP
  Backbone manufacturer: from Harold Burgess lab (Addgene Plasmid #62215)
  Backbone size w/o insert (bp): 4548
  Total vector size (bp): 6923
  Modifications to backbone: NcoI linearization before insert cloning
  Vector type: Zebrafish expression
Growth in bacteria
  Bacterial resistance: Ampicillin, 100 μg/mL
  Growth temperature: 37°C
  Growth strain: DH5alpha
  Copy number: High Copy
Gene/Insert
  Gene/Insert name: ChR2(H134R)-tdTomato
  Species: Chlamydomonas reinhardtii
  Insert size (bp): 2373
  GenBank ID: EU714030.1
  Promoter: 14xUAS-E1b
  Tag / fusion protein: tdTomato (C terminal on insert)
  Cloning method: Ligation Independent Cloning
  Sequencing primers: 5′ TCA GTC GTC CGT TTG TTC CG; 3′ GAG CAG CAA AGC CAT GTA GC
Resource information
  A portion of this plasmid was derived from a plasmid made by: pAAV-Syn-ChR2(H134R)-GFP (Addgene Plasmid #58880). Millisecond-timescale, genetically targeted optical control of neural activity. Boyden ES, Zhang F, Bamberg E, Nagel G, Deisseroth K. Nat Neurosci. 2005
Terms and licenses: Academic/Nonprofit Terms; Industry Terms: Not Available to Industry
Depositor comments: Zebrafish Tol1 construct for UAS-mediated expression of the optogenetic opsin CoChR fused to the red fluorescent protein tdTomato. In addition to the opsin gene, it contains tol1 arms, 14xUAS-E1b promoter, ubiquitin C intron, and ocean pout antifreeze protein terminator. Co-inject with Tol1 (not Tol2) transposase mRNA.
How to cite: pTol1-UAS:ChR2(H134R)-tdTomato was a gift from Isaac Bianco (Addgene plasmid # 124237 ; http://n2t.net/addgene:124237 ; RRID:Addgene_124237)
